Addgene plasmid #70445: R777-E161 Hs.PEBP1
Purpose: Gateway ORF clone of human PEBP1 [NM_002567.3] with stop codon (for native or N-terminal fusions)
Depositing lab: Dominic Esposito. Depositing organization: National Cancer Institute (NCI).
Backbone
  Vector backbone: pDonor-255
  Backbone size w/o insert (bp): 2693
  Vector type: Gateway Entry Clone
Growth in bacteria
  Bacterial resistance: Spectinomycin, 50 μg/mL
  Growth temperature: 37°C
  Growth strain: DH10B
  Copy number: High Copy
Gene/Insert
  Gene/Insert name: PEBP1 (alt name: NM_002567.3)
  Species: H. sapiens (human)
  Insert size (bp): 564
  Entrez Gene: PEBP1 (a.k.a. HCNP, HCNPpp, HEL-210, HEL-S-34, HEL-S-96, PBP, PEBP, PEBP-1, RKIP)
  Cloning method: Gateway Cloning
  Sequencing primers: 5′ M13F 23-mer (5'-CCCAGTCACGACGTTGTAAAACG); 3′ attLR 23-mer (5'-TAACATCAGAGATTTTGAGACAC)
Terms and licenses: Academic/Nonprofit Terms; Industry Terms: Not Available to Industry
How to cite: R777-E161 Hs.PEBP1 was a gift from Dominic Esposito (Addgene plasmid # 70445 ; http://n2t.net/addgene:70445 ; RRID:Addgene_70445)
