[The description below was written by a language model from this plasmid's Addgene catalogue record and pLannotate feature annotations shown in this document.]
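Description:
R777-E161 Hs.PEBP1 is a Gateway entry clone built on the pDonor-255 backbone and carrying the open reading frame of human PEBP1 (phosphatidylethanolamine-binding protein 1, also known as RKIP), corresponding to reference transcript NM_002567.3. The full plasmid is about 3.3 kb, combining a roughly 2.7 kb backbone with a 564 bp insert. It is propagated in E. coli from a high-copy ColE1/pUC-type origin and selected with spectinomycin through the aadA aminoglycoside adenylyltransferase gene (SmR). A fragment of a class 1 integron Pc promoter lies upstream of this marker, along with a short gentamicin acetyltransferase remnant. Small lacZα and lacI fragments appear to be non-functional backbone remnants, and rrnB T1 and T2 terminators are also annotated in the backbone.

The PEBP1 coding sequence is flanked by two attL recombination sites, which the automated annotation labels as attL3 upstream and a partial attL2 downstream. These sites allow LR Clonase-mediated transfer of the ORF into compatible Gateway destination vectors. As is typical of an entry clone, no promoter is annotated upstream of the insert, so expression depends on the promoter and regulatory elements supplied by the chosen destination vector. The ORF retains its native stop codon, which means the clone suits expression of untagged protein or N-terminal fusions, but not C-terminal tags that require read-through. It serves as a sequence-defined source clone for building PEBP1 expression constructs; the record does not specify particular downstream applications.
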