Features (pLannotate 1.2.2; 11 found; start..end, strand, type, name):
     18..54      -  CDS            lacZα (fragment): LacZα fragment of β-galactosidase; lacZ fragment
     85..180     +  protein_bind   attL3: mutant version of attL; recombination site for the Gateway® LR reaction LR Clonase™
    186..746     +  CDS            PEBP1: PEBP1_HUMAN - Also known as PBP, PEBP. Experimental evidence at protein level: Swiss-Prot protein existence level 1. HCNP may be involved in the function of the presynaptic cholinergic neurons of the central nervous system. HCNP increases the production of choline acetyltransferase but not acetylcholinesterase. Seems to be mediated by a specific receptor (By similarity). From Homo sapiens (Human).
    754..847     -  protein_bind   attL2 (fragment): mutant version of attL; recombination site for the Gateway® LR reaction LR Clonase™
    962..985     +  promoter       Pc promoter (fragment): intI1 (promoter lies within the coding sequence); class 1 integron promoter
   1161..1217    +  CDS            GmR (fragment): gentamycin acetyltransferase; aacC1; confers resistance to gentamycin
   1224..2015    +  CDS            SmR: aminoglycoside adenylyltransferase (Murphy, 1985); aadA; confers resistance to spectinomycin and streptomycin
   2108..2696    +  rep_origin     ori: high-copy-number ColE1/pMB1/pBR322/pUC origin of replication
   2879..2971    +  CDS            lacI (fragment): lac repressor; lacI; The lac repressor binds to the lac operator to inhibit transcription in E. coli. This inhibition can be relieved by adding lactose or isopropyl-β-D-thiogalactopyranoside (IPTG).
   3026..3053    -  terminator     rrnB T2 terminator: transcription terminator T2 from the E. coli rrnB gene
   3185..3228    +  terminator     rrnB T1 terminator: Escherichia coli rrnB; transcription terminator T1 from the E. coli rrnB gene
>Addgene plasmid #70445 | R777-E161 Hs.PEBP1 | depositor full sequence | sequence record 125894 | Full Sequence
TTAACGCTAGCATGGATGTTTTCCCAGTCACGACGTTGTAAAACGACGGCCAGTCTTAAAATTCGAGCTC
GGTCCGAGGATCCGAAATAATGATTTTATTTTGACTGATAGTGACCTGTTCGTTGCAACAAATTGATAAG
CAATGCTTTTTTATAATGCCAACTTTGTACAAAAAAGTTGGCACCATGCCGGTGGACCTCAGCAAGTGGT
CCGGGCCCTTGAGCCTGCAAGAAGTGGACGAGCAGCCGCAGCACCCACTGCATGTCACCTACGCCGGGGC
GGCGGTGGACGAGCTGGGCAAAGTGCTGACGCCCACCCAGGTTAAGAATAGACCCACCAGCATTTCGTGG
GATGGTCTTGATTCAGGGAAGCTCTACACCTTGGTCCTGACAGACCCGGATGCTCCCAGCAGGAAGGATC
CCAAATACAGAGAATGGCATCATTTCCTGGTGGTCAACATGAAGGGCAATGACATCAGCAGTGGCACAGT
CCTCTCCGATTATGTGGGCTCGGGGCCTCCCAAGGGCACAGGCCTCCACCGCTATGTCTGGCTGGTTTAC
GAGCAGGACAGGCCGCTAAAGTGTGACGAGCCCATCCTCAGCAACCGATCTGGAGACCACCGTGGCAAAT
TCAAGGTGGCGTCCTTCCGTAAAAAGTATGAGCTCAGGGCCCCGGTGGCTGGCACGTGTTACCAGGCCGA
GTGGGATGACTATGTGCCCAAACTGTACGAGCAGCTGTCTGGGAAGTAATCAACTTTCTTGTACAAAGTT
GGCATTATAGGAAAGCATTGCTTATCAATTTGTTGCAACGAACAGGTCACTATCAGTCAAAATAAAATCA
TTATTTGCATGCAAGCTTAGATCCTCTAGACCAGCCAGGACAGAAATGCCTCGACTTCGCTGCTACCCAA
GGTTGCCGGGTGACGCACACCGTGGAAACGGATGAAGGCACGAACCCAGTGGACATAAGCCTGTTCGGTT
CGTAAGCTGTAATGCAAGTAGCGTATGCGCTCACGCAACTGGTCCAGAACCTTGACCGAACGCAGCGGTG
GTAACGGCGCAGTGGCGGTTTTCATGGCTTGTTATGACTGTTTTTTTGGGGTACAGTCTATGCCTCGGGC
ATCCAAGCAGCAAGCGCGTTACGCCGTGGGTCGATGTTTGATGTTATGGAGCAGCAACGATGTTACGCAG
CAGGGCAGTCGCCCTAAAACAAAGTTAAACATTATGAGGGAAGCGGTGATCGCCGAAGTATCGACTCAAC
TATCAGAGGTAGTTGGCGTCATCGAGCGCCATCTCGAACCGACGTTGCTGGCCGTACATTTGTACGGCTC
CGCAGTGGATGGCGGCCTGAAGCCACACAGTGATATTGATTTGCTGGTTACGGTGACCGTAAGGCTTGAT
GAAACAACGCGGCGAGCTTTGATCAACGACCTTTTGGAAACTTCGGCTTCCCCTGGAGAGAGCGAGATTC
TCCGCGCTGTAGAAGTCACCATTGTTGTGCACGACGACATCATTCCGTGGCGTTATCCAGCTAAGCGCGA
ACTGCAATTTGGAGAATGGCAGCGCAATGACATTCTTGCAGGTATCTTCGAGCCAGCCACGATCGACATT
GATCTGGCTATCTTGCTGACAAAAGCAAGAGAACATAGCGTTGCCTTGGTAGGTCCAGCGGCGGAGGAAC
TCTTTGATCCGGTTCCTGAACAGGATCTATTTGAGGCGCTAAATGAAACCTTAACGCTATGGAACTCGCC
GCCCGACTGGGCTGGCGATGAGCGAAATGTAGTGCTTACGTTGTCCCGCATTTGGTACAGCGCAGTAACC
GGCAAAATCGCGCCGAAGGATGTCGCTGCCGACTGGGCAATGGAGCGCCTGCCGGCCCAGTATCAGCCCG
TCATACTTGAAGCTAGACAGGCTTATCTTGGACAAGAAGAAGATCGCTTGGCCTCGCGCGCAGATCAGTT
GGAAGAATTTGTCCACTACGTGAAAGGCGAGATCACCAAGGTAGTCGGCAAATAACCCTCGAGCCACCCA
TGACCAAAATCCCTTAACGTGAGTTACGCGTCGTTCCACTGAGCGTCAGACCCCGTAGAAAAGATCAAAG
GATCTTCTTGAGATCCTTTTTTTCTGCGCGTAATCTGCTGCTTGCAAACAAAAAAACCACCGCTACCAGC
GGTGGTTTGTTTGCCGGATCAAGAGCTACCAACTCTTTTTCCGAAGGTAACTGGCTTCAGCAGAGCGCAG
ATACCAAATACTGTCCTTCTAGTGTAGCCGTAGTTAGGCCACCACTTCAAGAACTCTGTAGCACCGCCTA
CATACCTCGCTCTGCTAATCCTGTTACCAGTGGCTGCTGCCAGTGGCGATAAGTCGTGTCTTACCGGGTT
GGACTCAAGACGATAGTTACCGGATAAGGCGCAGCGGTCGGGCTGAACGGGGGGTTCGTGCACACAGCCC
AGCTTGGAGCGAACGACCTACACCGAACTGAGATACCTACAGCGTGAGCATTGAGAAAGCGCCACGCTTC
CCGAAGGGAGAAAGGCGGACAGGTATCCGGTAAGCGGCAGGGTCGGAACAGGAGAGCGCACGAGGGAGCT
TCCAGGGGGAAACGCCTGGTATCTTTATAGTCCTGTCGGGTTTCGCCACCTCTGACTTGAGCGTCGATTT
TTGTGATGCTCGTCAGGGGGGCGGAGCCTATGGAAAAACGCCAGCAACGCGGCCTTTTTACGGTTCCTGG
CCTTTTGCTGGCCTTTTGCTCACATGTTCTTTCCTGCGTTATCCCCTGATTCTGTGGATAACCGTATTAC
CGCCTTTGAGTGAGCTGATACCGCTCGCCGCAGCCGAACGACCGAGCGCAGCGAGTCAGTGAGCGAGGAA
GCGGAAGAGCGCCCAATACGCAAACCGCCTCTCCCCGCGCGTTGGCCGATTCATTAATGCAGCTGGCACG
ACAGGTTTCCCGACTGGAAAGCGGGCAGTGAGCGCAACGCAATTAATACGCGTACCGCTAGCCAGGAAGA
GTTTGTAGAAACGCAAAAAGGCCATCCGTCAGGATGGCCTTCTGCTTAGTTTGATGCCTGGCAGTTTATG
GCGGGCGTCCTGCCCGCCACCCTCCGGGCCGTTGCTTCACAACGTTCAAATCCGCTCCCGGCGGATTTGT
CCTACTCAGGAGAGCGTTCACCGACAAACAACAGATAAAACGAAAGGCCCAGTCTTCCGACTGAGCCTTT
CGTTTTATTTGATGCCTGGCAGTTCCCTACTCTCGCG
