>Addgene plasmid #70445 | R777-E161 Hs.PEBP1 | addgene partial sequence | sequence record 132226 | pCR8_R1 5'-cgaaccgaacaggcttatgt-3'
GGTGTGCGTCACCCGGCAACCTTGGGTAGCAGCGAAGTCGAGGCATTTCTGTCCTGGCTGGTCTAGAGGA
TCTAAGCTTGCATGCAAATAATGATTTTATTTTGACTGATAGTGACCTGTTCGTTGCAACAAATTGATAA
GCAATGCTTTCCTATAATGCCAACTTTGTACAAGAAAGTTGATTACTTCCCAGACAGCTGCTCGTACAGT
TTGGGCACATAGTCATCCCACTCGGCCTGGTAACACGTGCCAGCCACCGGGGCCCTGAGCTCATACTTTT
TACGGAAGGACGCCACCTTGAATTTGCCACGGTGGTCTCCAGATCGGTTGCTGAGGATGGGCTCGTCACA
CTTTAGCGGCCTGTCCTGCTCGTAAACCAGCCAGACATAGCGGTGGAGGCCTGTGCCCTTGGGAGGCCCC
GAGCCCACATAATCGGAGAGGACTGTGCCACTGCTGATGTCATTGCCCTTCATGTTGACCACCAGGAAAT
GATGCCATTCTCTGTATTTGGGATCCTTCCTGCTGGGAGCATCCGGGTCTGTCAGGACCAAGGTGTAGAG
CTTCCCTGAATCAAGACCATCCCACGAAATGCTG
